>Addgene plasmid #107736 | AAV_CWSL.nEF.DIO.Synaptophysin-GCaMP6s.P2A.mRuby3 | addgene full sequence | sequence record 207278 | Addgene NGS Result
AAGGATCTGCGATCGCTCCGGTGCCCGTCAGTGGGCAGAGCGCACATCGCCCACAGTCCCCGAGAAGTTG
GGGGGAGGGGTCGGCAATTGAACGGGTGCCTAGAGAAGGTGGCGCGGGGTAAACTGGGAAAGTGATGTCG
TGTACTGGCTCCGCCTTTTTCCCGAGGGTGGGGGAGAACCGTATATAAGTGCAGTAGTCGCCGTGAACGT
TCTTTTTCGCAACGGGTTTGCCGCCAGAACACAGCTGAAGCTTCGAGGGGCTCGCATCTCTCCTTCACGC
GCCCGCCGCCCTACCTGAGGCCGCCATCCACGCCGGTTGAGTCGCGTTCTGCCGCCTCCCGCCTGTGGTG
CCTCCTGAACTGCGTCCGCCGTCTAGGTAAGTTTAAAGCTCAGGTCGAGACCGGGCCTTTGTCCGGCGCT
CCCTTGGAGCCTACCTAGACTCAGCCGGCTCTCCACGCTTTGCCTGACCCTGCTTGCTCAACTCTACGTC
TTTGTTTCGTTTTCTGTTCTGCGCCGTTACAGATCCAAGCTGTGACCGGCGCCTACTCTAGAGTCGACTC
CGGAATAACTTCGTATAGGATACTTTATACGAAGTTATGCAGAATGGTAGCTGGATTGTAGCTGCTATTA
GCAATATGAAACCTCTTAATAACTTCGTATAGCATACATTATACGAAGTTATTCACTTGTACAGCTCGTC
CATGCCACCACCAAGGTTGCTGTATTTGGCAACTGCCACTTCTCTTTGCACTACGTAGGTTTCATTGTCA
CTCTCCTCGATCCTTTCCAGGCGGTGATCAACGGCATGGACACCGGGCATCTTGATGTTCCCGACGGTCT
TTTTTGACCTGTAAGTTGTCACGAAGTTGCAGTGCAGATGGCCACCACCATCAACTTTCAGTGCGATGTC
AGTGTATCCTCTCAGACCACCATCTGCTGGATACATCATCTCTGTATTAGGCTCCCAACCCTTGGTCTTC
TTCTGCATCACGGGACCATTGGAGGGAAAGTTTACCCCTCTGACCTTGACGTTGTAGACGAGCTCGCCAT
CCTCAAGGCTGGTGTCCTGCGTGACGGTGACGACTCCACCATCTTCGTATCTCGTAACTCTTTCCCAAGT
AAAACCCTCAGGAAAGGACTGTTTAAAGAAATCAGGGATGTCGGCCGGGTACTTGATAAAGGTACGGCTG
CCATACATGAACGACGTGGCAAGAATGTCAAAGGCAAATGGCAGGGGTCCTCCCTCGATGACTTTGATCC
TCATGGTTTGCACTCCCTCGTACGGTCTGCCTTCTCCTTCACCTGTGCATTTGAATTGGTGGCCGTTGAC
CGAACCTTCCATGACCACCTTCATACGCATATTTTCCTTGATCAGCTCTTCGCCCTTAGACACTGGCCCG
GGATTCTCTTCGACATCCCCTGCTTGTTTCAACAGGGAGAAGTTAGTGGCTCCGCTTCCCTTCGCTGTCA
TCATTTGTACAAACTCTTCGTAGTTTACCTGACCATCCCCATCGATGTCTGCTTCCCTGATCATTTCATC
AACCTCTTCATCTGTTAACTTCTCTCCAAGGTTTGTCATCACGTGGCGAAGCTCTGCTGCACTGATGTAG
CCATTGCCATCCTTATCAAACACACCGAACGCTTCTCTAATTTCTTCTTCCGTGTCCCTGTATTTCATTT
TTCTTGCCATCATTGTCAGGAACTCAGGGAAGTCGATTGTGCCGTCACCGTCGGCATCTACTTCATTGAT
CATGTCCTGCAGCTCTGCTTCTGTGGGGTTCTGCCCCAGAGACCGCATCACCGTCCCCAGCTCCTTGGTT
GTTATTGTCCCATCCCCGTCCTTGTCAAATAGGGAGAAAGCCTCTTTAAATTCTGCGATCTGCTCTTCAG
TCAGTTGGTCCGGCAGGTTGTACTCCAGCTTGTGCCCCAGGATGTTGCCGTCCTCCTTGAAGTCGATGCC
CTTCAGCTCGATGCGGTTCACCAGGGTGTCGCCCTCGAACTTCACCTCGGCGCGGGTCTTGTAGTTGCCG
TCGTCCTTGAAGAAGATGGTGCGCTCCTGGATGTAGCCTTCGGGCATGGCGGACTTGAAGAAGTCGTGCT
GCTTCATGTGGTCGGGGTAGCGGCTGAAGCACTGCACGCCGTAGGTCAGGGTGGTCACGAGGGTGGGCCA
GGGCACGGGCAGCTTGCCGGTGGTGCAGATGAACTTCAGGGTCAGCTTGCCGTAGGTGGCATCGCCCTCA
CCCTCGCCGGACACGCTGAACTTGTGGCCGTTTACGTCGCCGTCCAGCTCGACCAGGATGGGCACCACCC
CGGTGAACAGCTCCTCGCCCTTGCTCACCATGCTCCCTCCGGTACCGCCCTTGTACAGCTCGTCCATGCC
GAGAGTGATCCCGGCGGCGGTCACGAACTCCAGCAGGACCATGTGATCGCGCTTCTCGTTGGGGTCTTTC
GAAAGTTTGGACTGCACGCTCAGGTAGTGGTTGTCGGGCAGCAGCACGGGGCCGTCGCCGATGGGGGTGT
TCTGCTGGTAGTGGTAGGCGAGCTGCACGCCGCCGTCCTCGATGTTGTGGCGGATGTGGAAGTTCGCCTT
GATGCCGTTCTTCTGCTTGTCGGCCTTGATATAGACGTTCTCGAGTGAGCTCAGCCGACCTATAGCTCTG
ACTGCGTGACCTGTCTTATTCCACTTACGACGTGATGAGTCGACCATGGTGGCGAGATCCTTATCGTCAT
CGTCGTACAGATCCCGACCCATTTGCTGTCCACCAGTCATGCTAGCCATACCATGATGATGATGATGATG
AGAACCCATTGGCGAGATCCTTATCGTCATCGTCGTACAGATCCCGACCCATTTGCTGTCCACCAGTCCC
GGTGGATCCTGATTGGAGAAGGAGGTGGGCGCACCCTGTTGGCCATAGCCTTGCTGCCCATAGTCGCCCT
GAGGCCCGTAGCCACCGCCACCGCTGGCTGGCTGCCCGTAATCGGGTTGATAACCACCCTGAGGCCCGTA
GGAGTCCTGGGGCCCATAGCCTCCGGGGCCCTGCCCGTAGCCCGCATCGCCGTAGGCATCGCCAGGTGCT
GGTTGCTTTTCCGGGGCGCCTGGAGGTGCGCGCATGAATGGGGCTGCCCAGCCTGTCTCCTTGAACACGA
ACCATAAGTTGCCAACCCAGAGCACCAGGTTCAGGAAGCCAAACACCACTGTGGTGTTGAGTCCTGAAGT
CACAGGGTCCCTCAGTTCCTTGCATGTGTTCCCTGTCTGGCGGCACATGGGCATCTCCTTGATAATGTTC
TCTGGGTCCGTGGCCATCTTCACATCGGACAGGCCTTTGGCCCAGGCTGATGAACTAACTAGCCACATGA
AAGCGAACACGGCTGTAGCCAGAAAGTCCATCATAGGCCCTTTGTTGTTCTCTCGGTACTTGTTCTGCAG
GAAGATGTAGGTGGCCAGGGCCCCCATGGAGTAGAGGAAGGCAAACACAGCCACGGTGACAAAGAATTCA
GCCGACGAGGAGTAGTCCCCAACCAGGAAGATCTTGGTAGTGCCCCCTTTGACGCAGGAGGGTGCATCAA
AGTACACTTGGTGCAGCCTGAAGGGGTACTCGAATTCAACTTCGATGTTGAGGGCACTCTCCGTCTTGTT
GGCACACTCCACGCTCAGCCGAAGCTCCCCGGTGTAGCTGCCACACGTAGCAAAGGCGAAGATGGCAAAG
ACCCACTGCAGCACCTTCACGAAGCCAAGGGGCTCCTTGACCACCCGGAACTGACCCCCAGCCACCAGCT
GATTCACCACGTCCATGCCACCGGTGGCTCTAGCATAACTTCGTATAAAGTATCCTATACGAAGTTATTT
GCCTTAACCCAGAAATTATCACTGTTATTCTTTAGAATGGTGCAAAGAATAACTTCGTATAATGTATGCT
ATACGAAGTTATGAATTCGATATCAAGCTTATCGATGCCCGAGATAATCAACCTCTGGATTACAAAATTT
GTGAAAGATTGACTGGTATTCTTAACTATGTTGCTCCTTTTACGCTATGTGGATACGCTGCTTTAATGCC
TTTGTATCATGCTATTGCTTCCCGTATGGCTTTCATTTTCTCCTCCTTGTATAAATCCTGGTTAGTTCTT
GCCACGGCGGAACTCATCGCCGCCTGCCTTGCCCGCTGCTGGACAGGGGCTCGGCTGTTGGGCACTGACA
ATTCCGTGGTGTTTATTTGTGAAATTTGTGATGCTATTGCTTTATTTGTAACCATCTAGCTTTATTTGTG
AAATTTGTGATGCTATTGCTTTATTTGTAACCATTATAAGCTGCAATAAACAAGTTAACAACAACAATTG
CATTCATTTTATGTTTCAGGTTCAGGGGGAGATGTGGGAGGTTTTTTAAAGCGGCCGCAGGAACCCCTAG
TGATGGAGTTGGCCACTCCCTCTCTGCGCGCTCGCTCGCTCACTGAGGCCGGGCGACCAAAGGTCGCCCG
ACGCCCGGGCTTTGCCCGGGCGGCCTCAGTGAGCGAGCGAGCGCGCAGCTGCCTGCAGGGGCGCCTGATG
CGGTATTTTCTCCTTACGCATCTGTGCGGTATTTCACACCGCATA
[95 nt withheld, positions 4596-4690]
T
[46 nt withheld, positions 4692-4737]
C
[141 nt withheld, positions 4739-4879]
CCTTTGACGTTGGAGTCCACGTTCTTT
[37 nt withheld, positions 4907-4943]
ACTCTATCTCGGGCTATTCTTTTGATTTATAAGGGATTTTGCCGATTTCGGTCTATTGGTTAAAAAATGA
GCTGATTTAACAAAAATTTAACGCGAATTTTAACAAAATATTAACGTTTACAATTTTATGGTGCACTCTC
AGTACAATCTGCTCTGATGCCGCATAGTTAAGCCAGCCCCGACACCCGCCAACACCCGCTGACGCGCCCT
GACGGGCTTGTCTGCTCCCGGCATCCGCTTACAGACAAGCTGTGACCGTCTCCGGGAGCTGCATGTGTCA
GAGGTTTTCACCGTCATCACCGAAACGCGCGAGACGAAAGGGCCTCGTGATACGCCTATTTTTATAGGTT
AATGTCATGATAATAATGGTTTCTTAGACGTCAGGTGGCACTTTTCGGGGAAATGTGCGCGGAACCCCTA
TTTGTTTATTTTTCTAAATACATTCAAATATGTATCCGCTCATGAGACAATAACCCTGATAAATGCTTCA
ATAATATTGAAAAAGGAAGAGTATGAGTATTCAACATTTCCGTGTCGCCCTTATTCCCTTTTTTGCGGCA
TTTTGCCTTCCTGTTTTTGCTCACCCAGAAACGCTGGTGAAAGTAAAAGATGCTGAAGATCAGTTGGGTG
CACGAGTGGGTTACATCGAACTGGATCTCAACAGCGGTAAGATCCTTGAGAGTTTTCGCCCCGAAGAACG
TTTTCCAATGATGAGCACTTTTAAAGTTCTGCTATGTGGCGCGGTATTATCCCGTATTGACGCCGGGCAA
GAGCAACTCGGTCGCCGCATACACTATTCTCAGAATGACTTGGTTGAGTACTCACCAGTCACAGAAAAGC
ATCTTACGGATGGCATGACAGTAAGAGAATTATGCAGTGCTGCCATAACCATGAGTGATAACACTGCGGC
CAACTTACTTCTGACAACGATCGGAGGACCGAAGGAGCTAACCGCTTTTTTGCACAACATGGGGGATCAT
GTAACTCGCCTTGATCGTTGGGAACCGGAGCTGAATGAAGCCATACCAAACGACGAGCGTGACACCACGA
TGCCTGTAGCAATGGCAACAACGTTGCGCAAACTATTAACTGGCGAACTACTTACTCTAGCTTCCCGGCA
ACAATTAATAGACTGGATGGAGGCGGATAAAGTTGCAGGACCACTTCTGCGCTCGGCCCTTCCGGCTGGC
TGGTTTATTGCTGATAAATCTGGAGCCGGTGAGCGTGGGTCTCGCGGTATCATTGCAGCACTGGGGCCAG
ATGGTAAGCCCTCCCGTATCGTAGTTATCTACACGACGGGGAGTCAGGCAACTATGGATGAACGAAATAG
ACAGATCGCTGAGATAGGTGCCTCACTGATTAAGCATTGGTAACTGTCAGACCAAGTTTACTCATATATA
CTTTAGATTGATTTAAAACTTCATTTTTAATTTAAAAGGATCTAGGTGAAGATCCTTTTTGATAATCTCA
TGACCAAAATCCCTTAACGTGAGTTTTCGTTCCACTGAGCGTCAGACCCCGTAGAAAAGATCAAAGGATC
TTCTTGAGATCCTTTTTTTCTGCGCGTAATCTGCTGCTTGCAAACAAAAAAACCACCGCTACCAGCGGTG
GTTTGTTTGCCGGATCAAGAGCTACCAACTCTTTTTCCGAAGGTAACTGGCTTCAGCAGAGCGCAGATAC
CAAATACTGTTCTTCTAGTGTAGCCGTAGTTAGGCCACCACTTCAAGAACTCTGTAGCACCGCCTACATA
CCTCGCTCTGCTAATCCTGTTACCAGTGGCTGCTGCCAGTGGCGATAAGTCGTGTCTTACCGGGTTGGAC
TCAAGACGATAGTTACCGGATAAGGCGCAGCGGTCGGGCTGAACGGGGGGTTCGTGCACACAGCCCAGCT
TGGAGCGAACGACCTACACCGAACTGAGATACCTACAGCGTGAGCTATGAGAAAGCGCCACGCTTCCCGA
AGGGAGAAAGGCGGACAGGTATCCGGTAAGCGGCAGGGTCGGAACAGGAGAGCGCACGAGGGAGCTTCCA
GGGGGAAACGCCTGGTATCTTTATAGTCCTGTCGGGTTTCGCCACCTCTGACTTGAGCGTCGATTTTTGT
GATGCTCGTCAGGGGGGCGGAGCCTATGGAAAAACGCCAGCAACGCGGCCTTTTTACGGTTCCTGGCCTT
TTGCTGGCCTTTTGCTCACATGTCCTGCAGGCAGCTGCGCGCTCGCTCGCTCACTGAGGCCGCCCGGGCA
AAGCCCGGGCGTCGGGCGACCTTTGGTCGCCCGGCCTCAGTGAGCGAGCGAGCGCGCAGAGAGGGAGTGG
CCAACTCCATCACTAGGGGTTCCTGCGGCCGCAGATGGGGGGGATGCTGCAC
Features (pLannotate 1.2.2; 27 found; start..end, strand, type, name):
     33..244     +  promoter       EF-1α core promoter: core promoter for human elongation factor EF-1α
    257..525     +  LTR            5' LTR (truncated): truncated 5' long terminal repeat (LTR) from human T-cell leukemia virus (HTLV) type 1
    565..598     +  protein_bind   lox2272: Cre-mediated recombination occurs in the 8-bp core sequence (GGATACTT). lox2272 sites are compatible with each other, but incompatible with loxP or loxN sites (Lee and Saito, 1988). Cre recombinase
    599..648     -  intron         β-globin intron (fragment): internally truncated intron from human β-globin
    649..682     +  protein_bind   loxP: Cre-mediated recombination occurs in the 8-bp core sequence (GCATACAT). Cre recombinase
    686..1393    -  CDS            mRuby3: mRuby3 is a basic (constitutively fluorescent) red fluorescent protein published in 2016, derived from Entacmaea quadricolor. It has low acid sensitivity.
   1460..2809    -  CDS            GCaMP6s: improved fluorescent protein-based calcium sensor (Chen et al., 2013)
   2820..2843    -  CDS            Xpress™ tag: Xpress™ epitope tag, including an enterokinase recognition and cleavage site
   2847..2868    -  CDS            T7 tag (gene 10 leader) (fragment): leader peptide from bacteriophage T7 gene 10 promotes efficient translation in E. coli
   2879..3796    -  CDS            Syp: SYPH_RAT - Experimental evidence at protein level: Swiss-Prot protein existence level 1. Possibly involved in structural functions as organizing other membrane components or in targeting the vesicles to the plasma membrane. Involved in the regulation of short-term and long-term synaptic plasticity (By similarity). From Rattus norvegicus (Rat).
   3815..3848    -  protein_bind   lox2272: Cre-mediated recombination occurs in the 8-bp core sequence (GGATACTT). lox2272 sites are compatible with each other, but incompatible with loxP or loxN sites (Lee and Saito, 1988). Cre recombinase
   3849..3898    -  intron         β-globin intron (fragment): internally truncated intron from human β-globin
   3899..3932    -  protein_bind   loxP: Cre-mediated recombination occurs in the 8-bp core sequence (GCATACAT). Cre recombinase
   3933..3956    +  misc_feature   MCS (fragment): pBluescript multiple cloning site
   3966..4123    +  misc_feature   WPRE (fragment): woodchuck hepatitis virus posttranscriptional regulatory element
   4129..4213    +  misc_feature   WPRE (fragment): woodchuck hepatitis virus posttranscriptional regulatory element
   4212..4255    -  polyA_signal   SV40 poly(A) signal (fragment): SV40 polyadenylation signal
   4259..4326    -  polyA_signal   SV40 poly(A) signal (fragment): SV40 polyadenylation signal
   4399..4539    +  repeat_region  AAV2 ITR: inverted terminal repeat of adeno-associated virus serotype 2 inverted
   4544..4595    -  misc_feature   bom (fragment): basis of mobility region from pBR322
   4614..5069    +  rep_origin     f1 ori (sequence partly withheld): f1 bacteriophage origin of replication; arrow indicates direction of (+) strand synthesis
   5070..5119    -  misc_feature   bom (fragment): basis of mobility region from pBR322
   5221..5256    -  CDS            rop (fragment): Rop protein, which maintains plasmids at low copy number; rop
   5351..5455    +  promoter       AmpR promoter: bla
   5456..6316    +  CDS            AmpR: β-lactamase; bla; confers resistance to ampicillin, carbenicillin, and related antibiotics
   6487..7075    +  rep_origin     ori: high-copy-number ColE1/pMB1/pBR322/pUC origin of replication
   7137..7277    -  repeat_region  AAV2 ITR: inverted terminal repeat of adeno-associated virus serotype 2 inverted
