[The description below was written by a language model from this plasmid's Addgene catalogue record and pLannotate feature annotations shown in this document.]
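Description:
AAV_CWSL.nEF.DIO.Synaptophysin-GCaMP6s.P2A.mRuby3 is a 7,305 bp AAV transfer plasmid for Cre-dependent expression in mammalian cells. It is built on the compact pAAV-CW3SL-EGFP backbone, whose EGFP and shortened CaMKII promoter were replaced by the present cassette. It is propagated in E. coli through a high-copy ColE1/pUC-type origin with ampicillin selection (AmpR), and it also carries an f1 origin. Two AAV2 inverted terminal repeats flank the expression cassette and define the genome that is packaged into virions. The record gives this packaged length as 4,681 bp, which is close to the AAV capacity limit and explains the choice of a space-saving backbone. The annotated WPRE fragments and SV40 poly(A) signal fragments downstream of the cassette appear to be the shortened 3′ elements of that backbone, which support transcript stability and polyadenylation.

Expression is driven by the nEF promoter, annotated as the human EF-1α core promoter followed by a truncated HTLV-1 5′ LTR segment. The coding sequence sits in reverse orientation between paired lox2272 and loxP sites in a DIO (double-floxed inverted) arrangement. Without Cre no sense transcript is made, whereas Cre recombination inverts the cassette and locks it in the forward orientation. The open reading frame encodes rat synaptophysin fused to the calcium indicator GCaMP6s, with the short Xpress and T7 leader sequences typical of GCaMP constructs lying between them. According to the construct name, a P2A peptide follows, although it is not separately annotated, and then the red fluorescent protein mRuby3. The 2A peptide separates the two products, so Cre-expressing cells make a presynaptically targeted calcium sensor plus free mRuby3. mRuby3 can plausibly serve as a calcium-independent red marker of the expressing cells during imaging of presynaptic calcium activity.
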