Addgene plasmid #107736: AAV_CWSL.nEF.DIO.Synaptophysin-GCaMP6s.P2A.mRuby3
Purpose: In the presence of Cre, can be used to express both GCaMP6s fused to the presynaptic protein synaptophysin and independently the red-fluorescent protein mRuby3.
Depositing lab: Rylan Larsen.
Backbone
  Vector backbone: pAAV-CW3SL-EGFP
  Backbone manufacturer: Bong-Kiun Kaang
  Backbone size w/o insert (bp): 3372
  Total vector size (bp): 7305
  Modifications to backbone: A fragment containing the nEF promoter, LoxP/Lox2272, and reverse-complemented Synaptophysin-GCaMP6s.P2A.mRuby3 was swapped into replace EGFP and the shortened CamKII promoter in the CW3SL backbone. Total AAV packaging size (including ITRs and DNA in between) is 4681 bp.
  Vector type: Mammalian Expression, AAV, Cre/Lox
Growth in bacteria
  Bacterial resistance: Ampicillin, 100 μg/mL
  Growth temperature: 37°C
  Growth strain: NEB Stable
  Copy number: Unknown
Gene/Insert
  Gene/Insert name: synaptophysin-GCaMP6s, mRuby3 (alt names: synaptophysin-GCaMP3-K78H T302L R303P D380Y T381R S383T R392G; mRuby3)
  Species: R. norvegicus (rat); A. victoria (jellyfish)
  GenBank ID: 24804
  Promoter: nEF
  Cloning method: Restriction Enzyme; 5′ cloning site Pci (not destroyed); 3′ cloning site SciI (destroyed during cloning)
  Sequencing primers: 5′ CCTGGCCTTTTGCTGGCCTTTTGC; 3′ ATCCAGAGGTTGATTATCTC
Resource information
  A portion of this plasmid was derived from a plasmid made by: GCaMP6s was synthesized de novo based on sequences published by Douglas Kim et al, Janelia Research Campus in Chen et al, 2013 PMID: 23868258. The Synaptophysin-GCaMP6s fusion sequence was previously published by Ofer Yizhar's lab in Mahn et al, 2016 PMID: 26950004. mRuby3 sequence synthesis was based on sequences published by Jun Chu's and Michael Lin's laboratories (Bajar et al, 2016, Nature Communications, PMID:26879144)
Terms and licenses: Academic/Nonprofit Terms; Industry Terms: Not Available to Industry
How to cite: AAV_CWSL.nEF.DIO.Synaptophysin-GCaMP6s.P2A.mRuby3 was a gift from Rylan Larsen (Addgene plasmid # 107736 ; http://n2t.net/addgene:107736 ; RRID:Addgene_107736)
